LOCUS       Exported 2679 bp ds-DNA circular SYN 13-MAY-2021
DEFINITION  synthetic circular DNA
ACCESSION   .
VERSION     .
KEYWORDS    pMLLCK-K112603
SOURCE      synthetic DNA construct
  ORGANISM  synthetic DNA construct
REFERENCE   1 (bases 1 to 2679)
  TITLE     J.C. Anderson Lab Plasmids
REFERENCE   2 (bases 1 to 2679)
  AUTHORS   .
  TITLE     Direct Submission
  JOURNAL   Exported May 13, 2021 from SnapGene Server 1.1.58
            http://www.snapgene.com
FEATURES             Location/Qualifiers
     source          1..2679
                     /organism="synthetic DNA construct"
                     /mol_type="other DNA"
     CDS             6..29
                     /codon_start=1
                     /product="FLAG(R) epitope tag, followed by an enterokinase
                     cleavage site"
                     /label=FLAG
                     /translation="DYKDDDDK"
     primer_bind     complement(59..76)
                     /label=L4440
                     /note="L4440 vector, forward primer"
     protein_bind    complement(138..162)
                     /gene="mutant version of attB"
                     /label=attB2
                     /bound_moiety="BP Clonase(TM)"
                     /note="recombination site for the Gateway(R) BP reaction"
     primer_bind     complement(312..331)
                     /label=pENTR-R
                     /note="pENTR vectors, reverse primer"
     CDS             323..1138
                     /codon_start=1
                     /gene="aph(3')-Ia"
                     /product="aminoglycoside phosphotransferase"
                     /label=KanR
                     /note="confers resistance to kanamycin in bacteria or G418
                     (Geneticin(R)) in eukaryotes"
                     /translation="MSHIQRETSCSRPRLNSNMDADLYGYKWARDNVGQSGATIYRLYG
                     KPDAPELFLKHGKGSVANDVTDEMVRLNWLTEFMPLPTIKHFIRTPDDAWLLTTAIPGK
                     TAFQVLEEYPDSGENIVDALAVFLRRLHSIPVCNCPFNSDRVFRLAQAQSRMNNGLVDA
                     SDFDDERNGWPVEQVWKEMHKLLPFSPDSVVTHGDFSLDNLIFDEGKLIGCIDVGRVGI
                     ADRYQDLAILWNCLGEFSPSLQKRLFQKYGIDNPDMNKLQFHLMLDEFF"
     primer_bind     complement(396..415)
                     /label=Kan-R
                     /note="Kanamycin resistance gene, reverse primer"
     CDS             1348..2007
                     /codon_start=1
                     /gene="cat"
                     /product="chloramphenicol acetyltransferase"
                     /label=CmR
                     /note="confers resistance to chloramphenicol"
                     /translation="MEKKITGYTTVDISQWHRKEHFEAFQSVAQCTYNQTVQLDITAFL
                     KTVKKNKHKFYPAFIHILARLMNAHPEFRMAMKDGELVIWDSVHPCYTVFHEQTETFSS
                     LWSEYHDDFRQFLHIYSQDVACYGENLAYFPKGFIENMFFVSANPWVSFTSFDLNVANM
                     DNFFAPVFTMGKYYTQGDKVLMPLAIQVHHAVCDGFHVGRMLNELQQYCDEWQGGA"
     primer_bind     complement(1414..1433)
                     /label=CAT-R
                     /note="Chloramphenicol resistance gene, reverse primer"
     terminator      2028..2122
                     /label=lambda t0 terminator
                     /note="transcription terminator from phage lambda"
     rep_origin      2158..2514
                     /label=R6K gamma ori
                     /note="gamma replication origin from E. coli plasmid R6K;
                     requires the R6K initiator protein pi for replication"
     protein_bind    2576..2600
                     /gene="mutant version of attB"
                     /label=attB1
                     /bound_moiety="BP Clonase(TM)"
                     /note="recombination site for the Gateway(R) BP reaction"
ORIGIN
        1 gatctgacta caaggatgac gacgacaagt aaggatccta actcgctcct caggcttcct
       61 cgctcactga ctcgctgcgc tcggtcgttc ggctgcggcg agcggtatca gctcactcaa
      121 aggcggtaat caattcgacc cagctttctt gtacaaagtg gttgatcgga tctgctgatc
      181 cttcaactca gcaaaagttc gatttattca acaaagccac gttgtgtctc aaaatctctg
      241 atgttacatt gcacaagata aaaatatatc atcatgaaca ataaaactgt ctgcttacat
      301 aaacagtaat acaaggggtg ttatgagcca tattcaacgg gaaacgtctt gctccaggcc
      361 gcgattaaat tccaacatgg atgctgattt atatgggtat aaatgggctc gcgataatgt
      421 cgggcaatca ggtgcgacaa tctatcgatt gtatgggaag cccgatgcgc cagagttgtt
      481 tctgaaacat ggcaaaggta gcgttgccaa tgatgttaca gatgagatgg tcagactaaa
      541 ctggctgacg gaatttatgc ctcttccgac catcaagcat tttatccgta ctcctgatga
      601 tgcatggtta ctcaccactg cgatccccgg gaaaacagca ttccaggtat tagaagaata
      661 tcctgattca ggtgaaaata ttgttgatgc gctggcagtg ttcctgcgcc ggttgcattc
      721 gattcctgtt tgtaattgtc cttttaacag cgatcgcgta tttcgtctcg ctcaggcgca
      781 atcacgaatg aataacggtt tggttgatgc gagtgatttt gatgacgagc gtaatggctg
      841 gcctgttgaa caagtctgga aagaaatgca taagcttttg ccattctcac cggattcagt
      901 cgtcactcat ggtgatttct cacttgataa ccttattttt gacgagggga aattaatagg
      961 ttgtattgat gttggacgag tcggaatcgc agaccgatac caggatcttg ccatcctatg
     1021 gaactgcctc ggtgagtttt ctccttcatt acagaaacgg ctttttcaaa aatatggtat
     1081 tgataatcct gatatgaata aattgcagtt tcatttgatg ctcgatgagt ttttctaatc
     1141 agaattggtt aattggttgt aacactggca gagcattacg ctgacttgac gggaggatct
     1201 ctgaagactc tcgagctgca ggactcacag ctcctcggat ctttgatcgg gcacgtaaga
     1261 ggttccaact ttcaccataa tgaaataaga tcactaccgg gcgtattttt tgagttatcg
     1321 agattttcag gagctaagga agctaaaatg gagaaaaaaa tcactggata taccaccgtt
     1381 gatatatccc aatggcatcg taaagaacat tttgaggcat ttcagtcagt tgctcaatgt
     1441 acctataacc agaccgttca gctggatatt acggcctttt taaagaccgt aaagaaaaat
     1501 aagcacaagt tttatccggc ctttattcac attcttgccc gcctgatgaa tgctcatccg
     1561 gaatttcgta tggcaatgaa agacggtgag ctggtgatat gggatagtgt tcacccttgt
     1621 tacaccgttt tccatgagca aactgaaacg ttttcatcgc tctggagtga ataccacgac
     1681 gatttccggc agtttctaca catatattcg caagatgtgg cgtgttacgg tgaaaacctg
     1741 gcctatttcc ctaaagggtt tattgagaat atgtttttcg tctcagccaa tccctgggtg
     1801 agtttcacca gttttgattt aaacgtggcc aatatggaca acttcttcgc ccccgttttc
     1861 accatgggca aatattatac gcaaggcgac aaggtgctga tgccgctggc gattcaggtt
     1921 catcatgccg tttgtgatgg cttccatgtc ggcagaatgc ttaatgaatt acaacagtac
     1981 tgcgatgagt ggcagggcgg ggcgtaattt gatatcgagc tcgcttggac tcctgttgat
     2041 agatccagta atgacctcag aactccatct ggatttgttc agaacgctcg gttgccgccg
     2101 ggcgtttttt attggtgaga atccaagcct cggatctagc agttcaacct gttgatagta
     2161 cgtactaagc tctcatgttt cacgtactaa gctctcatgt ttaacgtact aagctctcat
     2221 gtttaacgaa ctaaaccctc atggctaacg tactaagctc tcatggctaa cgtactaagc
     2281 tctcatgttt cacgtactaa gctctcatgt ttgaacaata aaattaatat aaatcagcaa
     2341 cttaaatagc ctctaaggtt ttaagtttta taagaaaaaa aagaatatat aaggctttta
     2401 aagcttttaa ggtttaacgg ttgtggacaa caagccaggg atgtaacgca ctgagaagcc
     2461 cttagagcct ctcaaagcaa ttttgagtga cacaggaaca cttaacggct gacatgggaa
     2521 ttagccatgg gcccgtgcga atcacggatc tcccgatcaa gaattgccat tatcaacaag
     2581 tttgtacaaa aaagcaggct ccgaattggt atcacgaggc agaatttcag ataaaaaaaa
     2641 tccttagctt tcgctaagga tctgaagtgg aattcatga
//
