[The description below was written by a language model from this plasmid's Addgene catalogue record and the feature table of its GenBank file.]
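Description:
pMLLCK-K112603 is a small (2,679 bp) synthetic-biology part plasmid built on the pMLL-CK backbone, catalogued as a "2ab assembly" vector. It carries a single basic part, K112603 (also called sca13), a 33 bp C-terminal FLAG tag module. The part is flanked by BglII on the 5′ side and BamHI on the 3′ side, both left intact. These two enzymes leave compatible ends, the arrangement used in BglBrick-style standard assembly, so the part can be joined in frame to neighbouring parts. The feature table annotates the FLAG epitope coding sequence, which includes an enterokinase cleavage site, at the very start of the record. No promoter, ribosome binding site or partner open reading frame is annotated around it, so the plasmid stores a tag for fusing to the end of a coding sequence and is not an expression construct in its own right.

Replication depends on the R6K gamma origin, which functions only when the pi initiator protein is supplied in trans. This is why the plasmid is supplied in a pir+ strain, and it is listed as low copy. Two resistance genes sit next to each other: aph(3′)-Ia for kanamycin and cat for chloramphenicol, followed by a lambda t0 terminator. The depositor states that both antibiotics must be applied together. This fits the "CK" name and an assembly scheme in which the pairing of markers is used to select correctly joined products, although the record does not spell out the mechanism. attB1 and attB2 sites are also annotated, on either side of the part region, but the record does not explain their role in the scheme. The plasmid is mainly useful as a source of a standardised FLAG tag part for composing tagged proteins for detection or affinity purification.
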