Addgene plasmid #26173: pMLLCK-K112603
Depositing lab: Christopher Anderson. Depositing organization: University of California, Berkeley.
Backbone
  Vector backbone: pMLL-CK
  Backbone size w/o insert (bp): 2646
  Vector type: Synthetic Biology ; 2ab assembly vector
Growth in bacteria
  Bacterial resistance: Chloramphenicol and Kanamycin, 25 & 50 μg/mL
  Growth temperature: 37°C
  Growth strain: Other
  Growth instructions: Provided in a pir+ strain. Grow at 37C
  Copy number: Low Copy
Gene/Insert
  Gene/Insert name: C terminal Flag tag (alt names: sca13; K112603)
  Insert size (bp): 33
  Cloning method: Restriction Enzyme; 5′ cloning site BglII (not destroyed); 3′ cloning site BamHI (not destroyed)
  Sequencing primers: 5′ gtatcacgaggcagaatttcag
Terms and licenses: Academic/Nonprofit Terms; Industry Terms: Not Available to Industry
Depositor comments: Note that this plasmid must be grown in both Chloramphenicol and Kanamycin
How to cite: pMLLCK-K112603 was a gift from Christopher Anderson (Addgene plasmid # 26173 ; http://n2t.net/addgene:26173 ; RRID:Addgene_26173)
