>Addgene plasmid #26173 | pMLLCK-K112603 | addgene partial sequence | sequence record 32291 | 26173 with pMLL-5 5'-gtatcacgaggcagaatttcag
AGGATGATTTCTGGAATTCATGAGATCTGACTACAAGGATGACGACGACAAGTAAGGATCCTAACTCGAC
GTGCAGGCTTCCTCGCTCACTGACTCGCTGCGCTCGGTCGTTCGGCTGCGGCGAGCGGTATCAGCTCACT
CAAAGGCGGTAATCAATTCGACCCAGCTTTCTTGTACAAAGTGGTTGATCGGATCTGCTGATCCTTCAAC
TCAGCAAAAGTTCGATTTATTCAACAAAGCCACGTTGTGTCTCAAAATCTCTGATGTTACATTGCACAAG
ATAAAAATATATCATCATGAACAATAAAACTGTCTGCTTACATAAACAGTAATACAAGGGGTGTTATGAG
CCATATTCAACGGGAAACGTCTTGCTCCAGGCCGCGATTAAATTCCAACATGGATGCTGATTTATATGGG
TATAAATGGGCTCGCGATAATGTCGGGCAATCAGGTGCGACAATCTATCGATTGTATGGGAAGCCCGATG
CGCCAGAGTTGTTTCTGAAACATGGCAAAGGTAGCGTTGCCAATGATGTTACAGATGAGATGGTCAGACT
AAACTGGCTGACGGAATTTATGCCTCTTCCGACCATCAAGCATTTTATCCGTACTCCTGATGATGCATGG
TTACTCACCACTGCGATCCCCGGGAAAACAGCATTCCAGGTATTAGAAGAATATCCTGATTCAGGTGAAA
ATATTGTTGATGCGCTGGCAGTGTTCCTGCGCCGGTTGCATTCGATTCCTGTTTGTAATTGTCCTTTTAA
CAGCGATCGCGTATTTCGTCTCGCTCAGGCGCAATCACGAATGAATAACGGTTTGGTTGATGCGAGTGAT
TT
