>Addgene plasmid #26173 | pMLLCK-K112603 | addgene partial sequence | sequence record 45659 | pMLL-5 5'-gtatcacgaggcagaatttcag-3'
ATTCATGAGATCTGACTACAAGGATGACGACGACAAGTAAGGATCCTAACTCGACGTGCAGGCTTCCTCG
CTCACTGACTCGCTGCGCTCGGTCGTTCGGCTGCGGCGAGCGGTATCAGCTCACTCAAAGGCGGTAATCA
ATTCGACCCAGCTTTCTTGTACAAAGTGGTTGATCGGATCTGCTGATCCTTCAACTCAGCAAAAGTTCGA
TTTATTCAACAAAGCCACGTTGTGTCTCAAAATCTCTGATGTTACATTGCACAAGATAAAAATATATCAT
CATGAACAATAAAACTGTCTGCTTACATAAACAGTAATACAAGGGGTGTTATGAGCCATATTCAACGGGA
AACGTCTTGCTCCAGGCCGCGATTAAATTCCAACATGGATGCTGATTTATATGGGTATAAATGGGCTCGC
GATAATGTCGGGCAATCAGGTGCGACAATCTATCGATTGTATGGGAAGCCCGATGCGCCAGAGTTGTTTC
TGAAACATGGCAAAGGTAGCGTTGCCAATGATGTTACAGATGAGATGGTCAGACTAAACTGGCTGACGGA
ATTTATGCCTCTTCCGACCATCAAGCATTTTATCCGTACTCCTGATGATGCATGGTTACTCACCACTGCG
ATCCCCGGGAAAACAGCATTCCAGGTATTAGAAGAATATCCTGATTCAGGTGAAAATATTGTTGATGCGC
TGGCAGTGTTCCTGCGCCGGTTGCATTCGATTCCTGTTTGTAATTGTCCTTTTAACAGCGATCGCGTATT
TCGTCTCGCTCAGGCGCAATCACGA
